Addgene plasmid #220549: LT3GEPIR-NEK6shRNA2
Purpose: To inducibly knockdown NEK6 expression
Depositing lab: Sean Lee. Depositing organization: Tulane University.
Backbone
  Vector backbone: LT3GEPIR
  Backbone manufacturer: Dr. Johannes Zuber
  Vector type: Lentiviral
  Selectable markers: Puromycin
Growth in bacteria
  Bacterial resistance: Ampicillin, 100 μg/mL
  Growth temperature: 37°C
  Growth strain: NEB Stable
  Copy number: High Copy
Gene/Insert
  Gene/Insert name: NEK6 shRNA2
  gRNA/shRNA sequence: CCCGGAGAGGACAGTATGGAA
  Species: H. sapiens (human)
  Insert size (bp): 125
  Entrez Gene: NEK6 (a.k.a. SID6-1512)
  Promoter: TRE3G (TetOP) promoter
  Cloning method: Restriction Enzyme; 5′ cloning site XhoI (not destroyed); 3′ cloning site EcoRI (not destroyed)
  Sequencing primers: 5′ TGTTTGAATGAGGCTTCAGTAC; 3′ CAGCGGGGCTGCTAAAGCGCATGC
Terms and licenses: Academic/Nonprofit Terms; Industry Terms: Not Available to Industry
How to cite: LT3GEPIR-NEK6shRNA2 was a gift from Sean Lee (Addgene plasmid # 220549 ; http://n2t.net/addgene:220549 ; RRID:Addgene_220549)
