[The description below was written by a language model from this plasmid's Addgene catalogue record and pLannotate feature annotations shown in this document.]
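Description:
LT3GEPIR-NEK6shRNA2 is a lentiviral, all-in-one doxycycline-inducible knockdown vector built on the LT3GEPIR backbone and carrying a short hairpin RNA against human NEK6. In bacteria it is maintained as a high-copy plasmid through a ColE1/pUC-type origin with ampicillin resistance. An f1 origin and remnants of lac/lacZα cloning sequence are also annotated. The viral portion has a third-generation, self-inactivating layout. An RSV promoter drives a truncated HIV-1 5' LTR, followed by the Ψ packaging signal, RRE and cPPT/CTS. A WPRE and a ΔU3 3' LTR close the transfer cassette, with an SV40 poly(A) signal and SV40 origin downstream.

Two expression units sit between the LTRs. In the first, the TRE3G Tet-responsive promoter drives EGFP, with the shRNA placed downstream of the EGFP coding sequence in a microRNA context. The roughly 125 bp NEK6 shRNA2 insert was cloned between retained XhoI and EcoRI sites. The feature table marks only the 3' miR-30a flank here, not the hairpin itself or a 5' flank. Because reporter and hairpin lie on the same inducible transcript, green fluorescence indicates which cells are expressing the shRNA. In the second unit, the constitutive mouse PGK promoter drives puromycin N-acetyltransferase, followed by an EMCV IRES and the reverse tetracycline transactivator rtTA3. Transduced cells can therefore be selected with puromycin and already supply the transactivator that switches on TRE3G when doxycycline is added.

The stated purpose is inducible knockdown of NEK6 expression. A single vector delivers the hairpin, reporter, selection marker and Tet-On regulator.
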