Features (pLannotate 1.2.2; 32 found; start..end, strand, type, name):
      1..41      +  rep_origin     RSF ori (fragment): Plasmids containing the RSF 1030 origin of replication can be propagated in E. coli cells that contain additional plasmids with compatible origins.
     43..135     +  CDS            lacI (fragment): lac repressor; lacI; The lac repressor binds to the lac operator to inhibit transcription in E. coli. This inhibition can be relieved by adding lactose or isopropyl-β-D-thiogalactopyranoside (IPTG).
    148..169     +  protein_bind   CAP binding site: CAP binding activates transcription in the presence of cAMP. E. coli catabolite activator protein
    184..214     +  promoter       lac promoter: promoter for the E. coli lac operon
    222..238     +  protein_bind   lac operator: The lac repressor binds to the lac operator to inhibit transcription in E. coli. This inhibition can be relieved by adding lactose or isopropyl-β-D-thiogalactopyranoside (IPTG). lac repressor encoded by lacI
    283..301     +  promoter       T3 promoter: promoter for bacteriophage T3 RNA polymerase
    329..555     +  promoter       RSV promoter: Rous sarcoma virus enhancer/promoter
    556..736     +  LTR            5' LTR (truncated): truncated 5' long terminal repeat (LTR) from HIV-1
    783..908     +  misc_feature   HIV-1 Ψ: packaging signal of human immunodeficiency virus type 1
    892..1255    +  CDS            HIV-1 gag (fragment): gag protein from human immunodeficiency virus 1; gag
   1401..1634    +  misc_feature   RRE: The Rev response element (RRE) of HIV-1 allows for Rev-dependent mRNA export from the nucleus to the cytoplasm.
   2011..2111    +  CDS            Rev (fragment): human immunodeficiency virus 1 (HIV-1) Rev protein; rev; enhances nuclear export of unspliced and incompletely spliced viral mRNAs
   2130..2247    +  misc_feature   cPPT/CTS: central polypurine tract and central termination sequence of HIV-1
   2263..2641    +  promoter       TRE3G promoter: 3rd-generation Tet-responsive promoter that can be activated by binding of Tet-On® 3G
   2665..3384    +  CDS            EGFP: the original enhanced GFP (Yang et al., 1996) mammalian codon-optimized
   3620..3747    +  ncRNA          3' miR-30a: sequence downstream of the 71-nt precursor of the human miR-30a microRNA (Zeng et al., 2002) miRNA
   3772..4271    +  promoter       PGK promoter: mouse phosphoglycerate kinase 1 promoter
   4292..4891    +  CDS            PuroR: puromycin N-acetyltransferase; pac from Streptomyces alboniger; confers resistance to puromycin
   5057..5519    +  misc_feature   IRES: internal ribosome entry site (IRES) of the encephalomyocarditis virus (EMCV)
   5542..6230    +  CDS            rtTA3 (fragment): reverse tetracycline transactivator 3 activates expression from Tet-responsive promoters in the presence of doxycycline
   6160..6270    +  CDS            VP48: 3 tandem repeats of the minimal activation domain of herpes simplex virus VP16 (Cheng et al., 2013)
   6325..6913    +  misc_feature   WPRE: woodchuck hepatitis virus posttranscriptional regulatory element
   6930..7118    +  CDS            nef (fragment): NEF_HV1Z2 - Experimental evidence at protein level: Swiss-Prot protein existence level 1. Extracellular Nef protein targets CD4(+) T-lymphocytes for apoptosis by interacting with CXCR4 surface receptors. From Human immunodeficiency virus type 1 group M subtype D (isolate Z2/CDC-Z34) (HIV-1).
   7120..7353    +  LTR            3' LTR (ΔU3): self-inactivating 3' long terminal repeat (LTR) from HIV-1
   7425..7546    +  polyA_signal   SV40 poly(A) signal: SV40 polyadenylation signal
   7586..7721    +  rep_origin     SV40 ori: SV40 origin of replication
   7742..7760    -  promoter       T7 promoter: promoter for bacteriophage T7 RNA polymerase
   7768..7923    +  CDS            lacZα (fragment): LacZα fragment of β-galactosidase; lacZ fragment
   7928..8356    +  rep_origin     f1 ori (sequence partly withheld): f1 bacteriophage origin of replication; arrow indicates direction of (+) strand synthesis
   8409..8513    +  promoter       AmpR promoter: bla
   8514..9374    +  CDS            AmpR: β-lactamase; bla; confers resistance to ampicillin, carbenicillin, and related antibiotics
   9545..10133   +  rep_origin     ori: high-copy-number ColE1/pMB1/pBR322/pUC origin of replication
>Addgene plasmid #220549 | LT3GEPIR-NEK6shRNA2 | addgene full sequence | sequence record 437966 | Addgene NGS Result
AACGACCGAGCGCAGCGAGTCAGTGAGCGAGGAAGCGGAAGAGCGCCCAATACGCAAACCGCCTCTCCCC
GCGCGTTGGCCGATTCATTAATGCAGCTGGCACGACAGGTTTCCCGACTGGAAAGCGGGCAGTGAGCGCA
ACGCAATTAATGTGAGTTAGCTCACTCATTAGGCACCCCAGGCTTTACACTTTATGCTTCCGGCTCGTAT
GTTGTGTGGAATTGTGAGCGGATAACAATTTCACACAGGAAACAGCTATGACCATGATTACGCCAAGCGC
GCAATTAACCCTCACTAAAGGGAACAAAAGCTGGAGCTGCAAGCTTAATGTAGTCTTATGCAATACTCTT
GTAGTCTTGCAACATGGTAACGATGAGTTAGCAACATGCCTTACAAGGAGAGAAAAAGCACCGTGCATGC
CGATTGGTGGAAGTAAGGTGGTACGATCGTGCCTTATTAGGAAGGCAACAGACGGGTCTGACATGGATTG
GACGAACCACTGAATTGCCGCATTGCAGAGATATTGTATTTAAGTGCCTAGCTCGATACATAAACGGGTC
TCTCTGGTTAGACCAGATCTGAGCCTGGGAGCTCTCTGGCTAACTAGGGAACCCACTGCTTAAGCCTCAA
TAAAGCTTGCCTTGAGTGCTTCAAGTAGTGTGTGCCCGTCTGTTGTGTGACTCTGGTAACTAGAGATCCC
TCAGACCCTTTTAGTCAGTGTGGAAAATCTCTAGCAGTGGCGCCCGAACAGGGACTTGAAAGCGAAAGGG
AAACCAGAGGAGCTCTCTCGACGCAGGACTCGGCTTGCTGAAGCGCGCACGGCAAGAGGCGAGGGGCGGC
GACTGGTGAGTACGCCAAAAATTTTGACTAGCGGAGGCTAGAAGGAGAGAGATGGGTGCGAGAGCGTCAG
TATTAAGCGGGGGAGAATTAGATCGCGATGGGAAAAAATTCGGTTAAGGCCAGGGGGAAAGAAAAAATAT
AAATTAAAACATATAGTATGGGCAAGCAGGGAGCTAGAACGATTCGCAGTTAATCCTGGCCTGTTAGAAA
CATCAGAAGGCTGTAGACAAATACTGGGACAGCTACAACCATCCCTTCAGACAGGATCAGAAGAACTTAG
ATCATTATATAATACAGTAGCAACCCTCTATTGTGTGCATCAAAGGATAGAGATAAAAGACACCAAGGAA
GCTTTAGACAAGATAGAGGAAGAGCAAAACAAAAGTAAGACCACCGCACAGCAAGCGGCCGCTGATCTTC
AGACCTGGAGGAGGAGATATGAGGGACAATTGGAGAAGTGAATTATATAAATATAAAGTAGTAAAAATTG
AACCATTAGGAGTAGCACCCACCAAGGCAAAGAGAAGAGTGGTGCAGAGAGAAAAAAGAGCAGTGGGAAT
AGGAGCTTTGTTCCTTGGGTTCTTGGGAGCAGCAGGAAGCACTATGGGCGCAGCGTCAATGACGCTGACG
GTACAGGCCAGACAATTATTGTCTGGTATAGTGCAGCAGCAGAACAATTTGCTGAGGGCTATTGAGGCGC
AACAGCATCTGTTGCAACTCACAGTCTGGGGCATCAAGCAGCTCCAGGCAAGAATCCTGGCTGTGGAAAG
ATACCTAAAGGATCAACAGCTCCTGGGGATTTGGGGTTGCTCTGGAAAACTCATTTGCACCACTGCTGTG
CCTTGGAATGCTAGTTGGAGTAATAAATCTCTGGAACAGATTTGGAATCACACGACCTGGATGGAGTGGG
ACAGAGAAATTAACAATTACACAAGCTTAATACACTCCTTAATTGAAGAATCGCAAAACCAGCAAGAAAA
GAATGAACAAGAATTATTGGAATTAGATAAATGGGCAAGTTTGTGGAATTGGTTTAACATAACAAATTGG
CTGTGGTATATAAAATTATTCATAATGATAGTAGGAGGCTTGGTAGGTTTAAGAATAGTTTTTGCTGTAC
TTTCTATAGTGAATAGAGTTAGGCAGGGATATTCACCATTATCGTTTCAGACCCACCTCCCAACCCCGAG
GGGACCCGACAGGCCCGAAGGAATAGAAGAAGAAGGTGGAGAGAGAGACAGAGACAGATCCATTCGATTA
GTGAACGGATCTCGACGGTATCGGTTAACTTTTAAAAGAAAAGGGGGGATTGGGGGGTACAGTGCAGGGG
AAAGAATAGTAGACATAATAGCAACAGACATACAAACTAAAGAATTACAAAAACAAATTACAAAAATTCA
AAATTTTATCGATTCTAGATTCGAGTTTACTCCCTATCAGTGATAGAGAACGTATGAAGAGTTTACTCCC
TATCAGTGATAGAGAACGTATGCAGACTTTACTCCCTATCAGTGATAGAGAACGTATAAGGAGTTTACTC
CCTATCAGTGATAGAGAACGTATGACCAGTTTACTCCCTATCAGTGATAGAGAACGTATCTACAGTTTAC
TCCCTATCAGTGATAGAGAACGTATATCCAGTTTACTCCCTATCAGTGATAGAGAACGTATAAGCTTTAG
GCGTGTACGGTGGGCGCCTATAAAAGCAGAGCTCGTTTAGTGAACCGTCAGATCGCCTGGAGCAATTCCA
CAACACTTTTGTCTTATACCAACTTTCCGTACCACTTCCTACCCTCGTAAAGTCGAGCTTGCGTTGGATC
CACCATGGTGAGCAAGGGCGAGGAGCTGTTCACCGGGGTGGTGCCCATCCTGGTCGAGCTGGACGGCGAC
GTAAACGGCCACAAGTTCAGCGTGTCTGGCGAGGGCGAGGGCGATGCCACCTACGGCAAGCTGACCCTGA
AGTTCATCTGCACCACCGGCAAGCTGCCCGTGCCCTGGCCCACCCTCGTGACCACCCTGACCTACGGCGT
GCAGTGCTTCAGCCGCTACCCCGACCACATGAAGCAGCACGACTTCTTCAAGTCCGCCATGCCCGAAGGC
TACGTCCAGGAGCGCACCATCTTCTTCAAGGACGACGGCAACTACAAGACCCGCGCCGAGGTGAAGTTCG
AGGGCGACACCCTGGTGAACCGCATCGAGCTGAAGGGCATCGACTTCAAGGAGGACGGCAACATCCTGGG
GCACAAGCTGGAGTACAACTACAACAGCCACAACGTCTATATCATGGCCGACAAGCAGAAGAACGGCATC
AAGGCGAACTTCAAGATCCGCCACAACATCGAGGACGGCAGCGTGCAGCTCGCCGACCACTACCAGCAGA
ACACCCCCATCGGCGACGGCCCCGTGCTGCTGCCCGACAACCACTACCTGAGCACCCAGTCCGCCCTGAG
CAAAGACCCCAACGAGAAGCGCGATCACATGGTCCTGCTGGAGTTCGTGACCGCCGCCGGGATCACTCTC
GGCATGGACGAGCTGTACAAGTAATGACGTACGGCGGCCGCCTCGACTAGGGATAACAGGGTAATTGTTT
GAATGAGGCTTCAGTACTTTACAGAATCGTTGCCTGCACATCTTGGAAACACTTGCTGGGATTACTTCGA
CTTCTTAACCCAACAGAAGGCTCGAGAAGGTATATTGCTGTTGACAGTGAGCGACCCGGAGAGGACAGTA
TGGAATAGTGAAGCCACAGATGTATTCCATACTGTCCTCTCCGGGGTGCCTACTGCCTCGGACTTCAAGG
GGTCTAGAATTCGAGCAATTATCTTGTTTACTAAAACTGAATACCTTGCTATCTCTTTGATACATTTTTA
CAAAGCTGAATTAAAATGGTATAAATTAAATCACTTTTTTCAATTGACGCGTAATTCTACCGGGTAGGGG
AGGCGCTTTTCCCAAGGCAGTCTGGAGCATGCGCTTTAGCAGCCCCGCTGGGCACTTGGCGCTACACAAG
TGGCCTCTGGCCTCGCACACATTCCACATCCACCGGTAGGCGCCAACCGGCTCCGTTCTTTGGTGGCCCC
TTCGCGCCACCTTCTACTCCTCCCCTAGTCAGGAAGTTCCCCCCCGCCCCGCAGCTCGCGTCGTGCAGGA
CGTGACAAATGGAAGTAGCACGTCTCACTAGTCTCGTGCAGATGGACAGCACCGCTGAGCAATGGAAGCG
GGTAGGCCTTTGGGGCAGCGGCCAATAGCAGCTTTGCTCCTTCGCTTTCTGGGCTCAGAGGCTGGGAAGG
GGTGGGTCCGGGGGCGGGCTCAGGGGCGGGCTCAGGGGCGGGGCGGGCGCCCGAAGGTCCTCCGGAGGCC
CGGCATTCTGCACGCTTCAAAAGCGCACGTCTGCCGCGCTGTTCTCCTCTTCCTCATCTCCGGGCCTTTC
GACCTGCAGCCCAAGCTTACCATGACCGAGTACAAGCCCACGGTGCGCCTCGCCACCCGCGACGACGTCC
CCAGGGCCGTACGCACCCTCGCCGCCGCGTTCGCCGACTACCCCGCCACGCGCCACACCGTCGATCCGGA
CCGCCACATCGAGCGGGTCACCGAGCTGCAAGAACTCTTCCTCACGCGCGTCGGGCTCGACATCGGCAAG
GTGTGGGTCGCGGACGACGGCGCCGCGGTGGCGGTCTGGACCACGCCGGAGAGCGTCGAAGCGGGGGCGG
TGTTCGCCGAGATCGGCCCGCGCATGGCCGAGTTGAGCGGTTCCCGGCTGGCCGCGCAGCAACAGATGGA
AGGCCTCCTGGCGCCGCACCGGCCCAAGGAGCCCGCGTGGTTCCTGGCCACCGTCGGCGTCTCGCCCGAC
CACCAGGGCAAGGGTCTGGGCAGCGCCGTCGTGCTCCCCGGAGTGGAGGCGGCCGAGCGCGCCGGGGTGC
CCGCCTTCCTGGAGACCTCCGCGCCCCGCAACCTCCCCTTCTACGAGCGGCTCGGCTTCACCGTCACCGC
CGACGTCGAGGTGCCCGAAGGACCGCGCACCTGGTGCATGACCCGCAAGCCCGGTGCCTGACGCCCGCCC
CACGACCCGCAGCGCCCGACCGAAAGGAGCGCACGACCCCATGCATCCAATTCCGCCCCCCCCCCCTAAC
GTTACTGGCCGAAGCCGCTTGGAATAAGGCCGGTGTGCGTTTGTCTATATGTTATTTTCCACCATATTGC
CGTCTTTTGGCAATGTGAGGGCCCGGAAACCTGGCCCTGTCTTCTTGACGAGCATTCCTAGGGGTCTTTC
CCCTCTCGCCAAAGGAATGCAAGGTCTGTTGAATGTCGTGAAGGAAGCAGTTCCTCTGGAAGCTTCTTGA
AGACAAACAACGTCTGTAGCGACCCTTTGCAGGCAGCGGAACCCCCCACCTGGCGACAGGTGCCTCTGCG
GCCAAAAGCCACGTGTATAAGATACACCTGCAAAGGCGGCACAACCCCAGTGCCACGTTGTGAGTTGGAT
AGTTGTGGAAAGAGTCAAATGGCTCTCCTCAAGCGTATTCAACAAGGGGCTGAAGGATGCCCAGAAGGTA
CCCCATTGTATGGGATCTGATCTGGGGCCTCGGTGCACATGCTTTACATGTGTTTAGTCGAGGTTAAAAA
AACGTCTAGGCCCCCCGAACCACGGGGACGTGGTTTTCCTTTGAAAAACACGATGATAATATGGCCACAA
CCATGAGTAGACTGGACAAGAGCAAAGTCATAAACGGAGCTCTGGAATTACTCAATGGTGTCGGTATCGA
AGGCCTGACGACAAGGAAACTCGCTCAAAAGCTGGGAGTTGAGCAGCCTACCCTGTACTGGCACGTGAAG
AACAAGCGGGCCCTGCTCGATGCCCTGCCAATCGAGATGCTGGACAGGCATCATACCCACTTCTGCCCCC
TGGAAGGCGAGTCATGGCAAGACTTTCTGCGGAACAACGCCAAGTCATACCGCTGTGCTCTCCTCTCACA
TCGCGACGGGGCTAAAGTGCATCTCGGCACCCGCCCAACAGAGAAACAGTACGAAACCCTGGAAAATCAG
CTCGCGTTCCTGTGTCAGCAAGGCTTCTCCCTGGAGAACGCACTGTACGCTCTGTCCGCCGTGGGCCACT
TTACACTGGGCTGCGTATTGGAGGAACAGGAGCATCAAGTAGCAAAAGAGGAAAGAGAGACACCTACCAC
CGATTCTATGCCCCCACTTCTGAGACAAGCAATTGAGCTGTTCGACCGGCAGGGAGCCGAACCTGCCTTC
CTTTTCGGCCTGGAACTAATCATATGTGGCCTGGAGAAACAGCTAAAGTGCGAAAGCGGCGGGCCGACCG
ACGCCCTTGACGATTTTGACTTAGACATGCTCCCAGCCGATGCCCTTGACGACTTTGACCTTGATATGCT
GCCTGCTGACGCTCTTGACGATTTTGACCTTGACATGCTCCCCGGGTAATCCGGACTCGACCTGCAGCCA
AGCTTATCGAAACGCGTCTGGAACAATCAACCTCTGGATTACAAAATTTGTGAAAGATTGACTGGTATTC
TTAACTATGTTGCTCCTTTTACGCTATGTGGATACGCTGCTTTAATGCCTTTGTATCATGCTATTGCTTC
CCGTATGGCTTTCATTTTCTCCTCCTTGTATAAATCCTGGTTGCTGTCTCTTTATGAGGAGTTGTGGCCC
GTTGTCAGGCAACGTGGCGTGGTGTGCACTGTGTTTGCTGACGCAACCCCCACTGGTTGGGGCATTGCCA
CCACCTGTCAGCTCCTTTCCGGGACTTTCGCTTTCCCCCTCCCTATTGCCACGGCGGAACTCATCGCCGC
CTGCCTTGCCCGCTGCTGGACAGGGGCTCGGCTGTTGGGCACTGACAATTCCGTGGTGTTGTCGGGGAAG
CTGACGTCCTTTCCATGGCTGCTCGCCTGTGTTGCCACCTGGATTCTGCGCGGGACGTCCTTCTGCTACG
TCCCTTCGGCCCTCAATCCAGCGGACCTTCCTTCCCGCGGCCTGCTGCCGGCTCTGCGGCCTCTTCCGCG
TCTTCGCCTTCGCCCTCAGACGAGTCGGATCTCCCTTTGGGCCGCCTCCCCGCCTGGAATTAATTCTGCA
GTCGAGACCTAGAAAAACATGGAGCAATCACAAGTAGCAATACAGCAGCTACCAATGCTGATTGTGCCTG
GCTAGAAGCACAAGAGGAGGAGGAGGTGGGTTTTCCAGTCACACCTCAGGTACCTTTAAGACCAATGACT
TACAAGGCAGCTGTAGATCTTAGCCACTTTTTAAAAGAAAAGGGGGGACTGGAAGGGCTAATTCACTCCC
AACGAAGACAAGATCTGCTTTTTGCTTGTACTGGGTCTCTCTGGTTAGACCAGATCTGAGCCTGGGAGCT
CTCTGGCTAACTAGGGAACCCACTGCTTAAGCCTCAATAAAGCTTGCCTTGAGTGCTTCAAGTAGTGTGT
GCCCGTCTGTTGTGTGACTCTGGTAACTAGAGATCCCTCAGACCCTTTTAGTCAGTGTGGAAAATCTCTA
GCAGTAGTAGTTCATGTCATCTTATTATTCAGTATTTATAACTTGCAAAGAAATGAATATCAGAGAGTGA
GAGGAACTTGTTTATTGCAGCTTATAATGGTTACAAATAAAGCAATAGCATCACAAATTTCACAAATAAA
GCATTTTTTTCACTGCATTCTAGTTGTGGTTTGTCCAAACTCATCAATGTATCTTATCATGTCTGGCTCT
AGCTATCCCGCCCCTAACTCCGCCCATCCCGCCCCTAACTCCGCCCAGTTCCGCCCATTCTCCGCCCCAT
GGCTGACTAATTTTTTTTATTTATGCAGAGGCCGAGGCCGCCTCGGCCTCTGAGCTATTCCAGAAGTAGT
GAGGAGGCTTTTTTGGAGGCCTAGGGACGTACCCAATTCGCCCTATAGTGAGTCGTATTACGCGCGCTCA
CTGGCCGTCGTTTTACAACGTCGTGACTGGGAAAACCCTGGCGTTACCCAACTTAATCGCCTTGCAGCAC
ATCCCCCTTTCGCCAGCTGGCGTAATAGCGAAGAGGCCCGCACCGATCGCCCTTCCCAACAGTTGCGCAG
CCTGAATGGCGAATGGG
[124 nt withheld, positions 7928-8051]
C
[91 nt withheld, positions 8053-8143]
A
[49 nt withheld, positions 8145-8193]
CCTTTGACGTTGGAGTCCACGTTCTTT
[37 nt withheld, positions 8221-8257]
ACCCTATCTCGGTCTATTCTTTTGATTTATAAGGGATTTTGCCGATTTCGGCCTATTGGTTAAAAAATGA
GCTGATTTAACAAAAATTTAACGCGAATTTTAACAAAATATTAACGCTTACAATTTAGGTGGCACTTTTC
GGGGAAATGTGCGCGGAACCCCTATTTGTTTATTTTTCTAAATACATTCAAATATGTATCCGCTCATGAG
ACAATAACCCTGATAAATGCTTCAATAATATTGAAAAAGGAAGAGTATGAGTATTCAACATTTCCGTGTC
GCCCTTATTCCCTTTTTTGCGGCATTTTGCCTTCCTGTTTTTGCTCACCCAGAAACGCTGGTGAAAGTAA
AAGATGCTGAAGATCAGTTGGGTGCACGAGTGGGTTACATCGAACTGGATCTCAACAGCGGTAAGATCCT
TGAGAGTTTTCGCCCCGAAGAACGTTTTCCAATGATGAGCACTTTTAAAGTTCTGCTATGTGGCGCGGTA
TTATCCCGTATTGACGCCGGGCAAGAGCAACTCGGTCGCCGCATACACTATTCTCAGAATGACTTGGTTG
AGTACTCACCAGTCACAGAAAAGCATCTTACGGATGGCATGACAGTAAGAGAATTATGCAGTGCTGCCAT
AACCATGAGTGATAACACTGCGGCCAACTTACTTCTGACAACGATCGGAGGACCGAAGGAGCTAACCGCT
TTTTTGCACAACATGGGGGATCATGTAACTCGCCTTGATCGTTGGGAACCGGAGCTGAATGAAGCCATAC
CAAACGACGAGCGTGACACCACGATGCCTGTAGCAATGGCAACAACGTTGCGCAAACTATTAACTGGCGA
ACTACTTACTCTAGCTTCCCGGCAACAATTAATAGACTGGATGGAGGCGGATAAAGTTGCAGGACCACTT
CTGCGCTCGGCCCTTCCGGCTGGCTGGTTTATTGCTGATAAATCTGGAGCCGGTGAGCGTGGGTCTCGCG
GTATCATTGCAGCACTGGGGCCAGATGGTAAGCCCTCCCGTATCGTAGTTATCTACACGACGGGGAGTCA
GGCAACTATGGATGAACGAAATAGACAGATCGCTGAGATAGGTGCCTCACTGATTAAGCATTGGTAACTG
TCAGACCAAGTTTACTCATATATACTTTAGATTGATTTAAAACTTCATTTTTAATTTAAAAGGATCTAGG
TGAAGATCCTTTTTGATAATCTCATGACCAAAATCCCTTAACGTGAGTTTTCGTTCCACTGAGCGTCAGA
CCCCGTAGAAAAGATCAAAGGATCTTCTTGAGATCCTTTTTTTCTGCGCGTAATCTGCTGCTTGCAAACA
AAAAAACCACCGCTACCAGCGGTGGTTTGTTTGCCGGATCAAGAGCTACCAACTCTTTTTCCGAAGGTAA
CTGGCTTCAGCAGAGCGCAGATACCAAATACTGTTCTTCTAGTGTAGCCGTAGTTAGGCCACCACTTCAA
GAACTCTGTAGCACCGCCTACATACCTCGCTCTGCTAATCCTGTTACCAGTGGCTGCTGCCAGTGGCGAT
AAGTCGTGTCTTACCGGGTTGGACTCAAGACGATAGTTACCGGATAAGGCGCAGCGGTCGGGCTGAACGG
GGGGTTCGTGCACACAGCCCAGCTTGGAGCGAACGACCTACACCGAACTGAGATACCTACAGCGTGAGCT
ATGAGAAAGCGCCACGCTTCCCGAAGGGAGAAAGGCGGACAGGTATCCGGTAAGCGGCAGGGTCGGAACA
GGAGAGCGCACGAGGGAGCTTCCAGGGGGAAACGCCTGGTATCTTTATAGTCCTGTCGGGTTTCGCCACC
TCTGACTTGAGCGTCGATTTTTGTGATGCTCGTCAGGGGGGCGGAGCCTATGGAAAAACGCCAGCAACGC
GGCCTTTTTACGGTTCCTGGCCTTTTGCTGGCCTTTTGCTCACATGTTCTTTCCTGCGTTATCCCCTGAT
TCTGTGGATAACCGTATTACCGCCTTTGAGTGAGCTGATACCGCTCGCCGCAGCCG
